Addgene plasmid #175212: pCfB8405
Purpose: Xenopus oocyte expression vector containing YDR338C. Contains T7 RNA polymerase binding site, and adds polyA tail to YDR338C. Used for generation of mRNA, for injection into xenopus laevis oocytes.
Depositing lab: Irina Borodina. Depositing organization: Danmarks Tekniske Universitet. Publication: Deorphanizing solute carriers in Saccharomyces cerevisiae for secondary uptake of xenobiotic compounds. Moller-Hansen I, Saez-Saez J, van der Hoek SA, Dyekjaer JD, Christensen HB, Wright Muelas M, O'Hagan S, Kell DB, Borodina I. Front Microbiol. 2024 Apr 12;15:1376653. doi: 10.3389/fmicb.2024.1376653. PubMed 38680917.
Backbone
  Vector backbone: pNB1u/pLIFE016
  Backbone size w/o insert (bp): 3099
  Vector type: mRNA expression, injection into xenopus oocytes
Growth in bacteria
  Bacterial resistance: Ampicillin, 100 μg/mL
  Growth temperature: 37°C
  Growth strain: DH5alpha
  Copy number: High Copy
Gene/Insert
  Gene/Insert name: YDR338C
  Species: S. cerevisiae (budding yeast)
  Promoter: T7
  Tag / fusion protein: PolyA (C terminal on insert)
  Cloning method: Restriction Enzyme; 5′ cloning site Nt.BbvCI (not destroyed); 3′ cloning site USER cloning (unknown if destroyed)
  Sequencing primers: 5′ AAGGCGATTAAGTTGGGT; 3′ GTGTTCTTGAGGCTGGTTTA
Terms and licenses: Academic/Nonprofit Terms; Industry Terms: Not Available to Industry
Depositor comments: Generated by USER cloning
How to cite: pCfB8405 was a gift from Irina Borodina (Addgene plasmid # 175212 ; http://n2t.net/addgene:175212 ; RRID:Addgene_175212)
