[The description below was written by a language model from this plasmid's Addgene catalogue record.]
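Description:
pCfB8405 is a Xenopus oocyte expression vector built on the pNB1u/pLIFE016 backbone (about 3.1 kb without insert). It is designed as a template for in vitro transcription rather than for direct expression in cells. It is propagated in E. coli as a high-copy plasmid under ampicillin selection. The record does not name the origin of replication, and no feature table is available to confirm other backbone elements.

The insert is YDR338C, an open reading frame from Saccharomyces cerevisiae, placed downstream of a T7 promoter. T7 RNA polymerase can therefore transcribe the gene in vitro, and the vector supplies a poly(A) stretch at the 3′ end of the insert so that the transcript carries a tail. A poly(A) tail generally supports mRNA stability and translation after injection. The catalogue lists this tail under "C-terminal tag", but it is a feature of the transcript and not a peptide fusion, and no protein tag or reporter is recorded. The insert was introduced by USER cloning, a uracil-excision method, and the Nt.BbvCI nicking site listed at the 5′ junction is consistent with a USER cassette in the backbone.

The stated use is to generate YDR338C mRNA for injection into Xenopus laevis oocytes. The associated study aimed to deorphanize yeast solute carriers involved in the uptake of xenobiotic compounds, which suggests the plasmid serves to test the YDR338C protein as a candidate transporter in oocytes. The record itself does not describe the protein's function or substrates.
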