>Addgene plasmid #175212 | pCfB8405 | depositor partial sequence | sequence record 339713 | YDR338C
ATGGCTGGAATTTTGTCAAAGACTCTTTCAGAAGTGCATCCTTCCCTCCGAACAAATGGTATGGGTATCG
GTAACACTCACAGGAGGATATCGCTAGGCTTCCTACCTCCCAACAAGAAGAATCCTCTGGTACGAAAATT
TCGTGCAAGAACGAGAAATATTGATCAGAGGAGTTTCAGATCTTTAACAGATGATTTTGGAAGTAACGTC
CATGAACCAAATCCGTACTTAGGTAATATTGATGAGGAACCTGACCTTTACTATCATGATGAAGAAGATG
GCGAACTGAGCAGAACGATTTCTCTACCATCAAGGGTATCAGAAACTCCTGAGCTTTCGCCACAAGATGT
TGATTGGATTCTACATGAACATGAACGACGATACTCATCGGTATGCAACTCTGATAATGAGGAAGCAAGT
CAAAGCAACACACCAGATAGAATACAAGAATATTCTGGAAGAGAACTAGAATATGACGAATTTATGAATA
GACTCCAAGCTCAGAAACAGAAATTAACTCGAAGTGCGGTAACAGACGCTAAAGGCACCTCACATCACAG
AAGACCATCATTCGTATCTGTGACTAGCCGAGGCTCAGTTCCCACAATTTACCAAGAGATCGACGAGAAC
GATTCTGAGGCACTAGCAGAATTGGCTCACAGCCACGTCACCTTCAAATCAGAAGCAAGAGTTTTGGCAT
CTTATTCCTTCCCTCTAATTTTCACATTCTTATTGGAACAGATTTTCCCTATGGTATGTTCATTAACTGT
GGGCCACTTAGGCAAAAATGAACTAGCAGCTGTGTCCTTAGCATCCATGACTTCTAATATAACACTAGCG
ATATTCGAGGGTATTGCCACTAGTCTAGATACTCTATGCCCTCAAGCGTATGGCTCTGGGAGATTCTACA
GTGTAGGAGTTCACCTTCAACGTTGCATTGCTTTTTCATTGGTCATATATATACCTTTTGCTGTCATGTG
GTGGTATTCTGAACCTCTTCTTTCTTATATCATCCCTGAGAAAGAATTAATCAACCTAACGTCACGATTT
TTAAGAGTACTAATATTGGGAGCGCCAGCGTATATTTTTTTTGAAAATTTAAAACGATTTTTACAAGCCC
AAGGTATTTTCGATGCAGGCATCTACGTTTTGACAATATGTGCTCCCTTAAACGTATTAGTCAGTTACAC
TCTCGTTTGGAACAAGTACATTGGTGTTGGATTTATTGGGGCTGCAATTGCCGTTGTGCTTAACTTCTGG
CTAATGTTTTTCTTACTATTGTTTTATGCATTGTATATTGATGGAAGAAAATGCTGGGGTGGATTCTCAA
GGAAGGCTTTCACCCATTGGAATGATTTAGGGCATTTAGCCTTCTCAGGTATTATTATGTTGGAGGCGGA
AGAGCTGTCATATGAACTATTGACGTTATTTAGTGCATATTACGGTGTCAGTTATCTAGCAGCTCAGTCG
GCAGTATCTACTATGGCTGCATTGCTCTATATGATCCCATTTGCAATAGGTATATCTACCTCTACGAGAA
TTGCGAACTTCATTGGTGCAAAAAGAACCGATTTCGCGCACATCTCTTCTCAAGTTGGGTTGTCATTTTC
GTTTATTGCGGGGTTCATCAATTGCTGCATACTAGTATTTGGACGTAATCTAATCGCCAACATTTACTCA
AAAGATCCCGAAGTCATCAAATTAATTGCGCAAGTATTGCCCTTGGTGGGTATTGTGCAAAATTTCGACT
CGCTTAATGCCGTTGCTGGGTCTTGCCTCAGGGGTCAAGGCATGCAATCTCTAGGAAGTATAGTAAATTT
AATGGCTTACTATCTATTTGGAATTCCCCTGGCTCTCATCCTAAGTTGGTTCTTTGACATGAAATTGTAT
GGTCTTTGGATTGGTATTGGAAGTGCCATGCTTTTAATTGGGCTAGTTGAGGCTTATTACGTATTATTTC
CCGATTGGGACAAAATTATGACCTATGCTGAGATTTTGAAAGAAACCGAAGATGATGAAGTAGATAGCGA
TGAGTATTTAACAGACTCAGACGATCCTGATGAAAACACAGCCCTCTTAGGGGCTTAA
